>Addgene plasmid #141906 | TFORF2073 | addgene full sequence | sequence record 415071 | Addgene NGS Result
TTAATGTAGTCTTATGCAATACTCTTGTAGTCTTGCAACATGGTAACGATGAGTTAGCAACATGCCTTAC
AAGGAGAGAAAAAGCACCGTGCATGCCGATTGGTGGAAGTAAGGTGGTACGATCGTGCCTTATTAGGAAG
GCAACAGACGGGTCTGACATGGATTGGACGAACCACTGAATTGCCGCATTGCAGAGATATTGTATTTAAG
TGCCTAGCTCGATACATAAACGGGTCTCTCTGGTTAGACCAGATCTGAGCCTGGGAGCTCTCTGGCTAAC
TAGGGAACCCACTGCTTAAGCCTCAATAAAGCTTGCCTTGAGTGCTTCAAGTAGTGTGTGCCCGTCTGTT
GTGTGACTCTGGTAACTAGAGATCCCTCAGACCCTTTTAGTCAGTGTGGAAAATCTCTAGCAGTGGCGCC
CGAACAGGGACTTGAAAGCGAAAGGGAAACCAGAGGAGCTCTCTCGACGCAGGACTCGGCTTGCTGAAGC
GCGCACGGCAAGAGGCGAGGGGCGGCGACTGGTGAGTACGCCAAAAATTTTGACTAGCGGAGGCTAGAAG
GAGAGAGATGGGTGCGAGAGCGTCAGTATTAAGCGGGGGAGAATTAGATCGCGATGGGAAAAAATTCGGT
TAAGGCCAGGGGGAAAGAAAAAATATAAATTAAAACATATAGTATGGGCAAGCAGGGAGCTAGAACGATT
CGCAGTTAATCCTGGCCTGTTAGAAACATCAGAAGGCTGTAGACAAATACTGGGACAGCTACAACCATCC
CTTCAGACAGGATCAGAAGAACTTAGATCATTATATAATACAGTAGCAACCCTCTATTGTGTGCATCAAA
GGATAGAGATAAAAGACACCAAGGAAGCTTTAGACAAGATAGAGGAAGAGCAAAACAAAAGTAAGACCAC
CGCACAGCAAGCGGCCGCTGATCTTCAGACCTGGAGGAGGAGATATGAGGGACAATTGGAGAAGTGAATT
ATATAAATATAAAGTAGTAAAAATTGAACCATTAGGAGTAGCACCCACCAAGGCAAAGAGAAGAGTGGTG
CAGAGAGAAAAAAGAGCAGTGGGAATAGGAGCTTTGTTCCTTGGGTTCTTGGGAGCAGCAGGAAGCACTA
TGGGCGCAGCGTCAATGACGCTGACGGTACAGGCCAGACAATTATTGTCTGGTATAGTGCAGCAGCAGAA
CAATTTGCTGAGGGCTATTGAGGCGCAACAGCATCTGTTGCAACTCACAGTCTGGGGCATCAAGCAGCTC
CAGGCAAGAATCCTGGCTGTGGAAAGATACCTAAAGGATCAACAGCTCCTGGGGATTTGGGGTTGCTCTG
GAAAACTCATTTGCACCACTGCTGTGCCTTGGAATGCTAGTTGGAGTAATAAATCTCTGGAACAGATTTG
GAATCACACGACCTGGATGGAGTGGGACAGAGAAATTAACAATTACACAAGCTTAATACACTCCTTAATT
GAAGAATCGCAAAACCAGCAAGAAAAGAATGAACAAGAATTATTGGAATTAGATAAATGGGCAAGTTTGT
GGAATTGGTTTAACATAACAAATTGGCTGTGGTATATAAAATTATTCATAATGATAGTAGGAGGCTTGGT
AGGTTTAAGAATAGTTTTTGCTGTACTTTCTATAGTGAATAGAGTTAGGCAGGGATATTCACCATTATCG
TTTCAGACCCACCTCCCAACCCCGAGGGGACCCATGCATTGCATCTCAATTAGTCAGCAACCAGGTGTGG
AAAGTCCCCAGGCTCCCCAGCAGGCAGAAGTATGCAAAGCATGCGTCTCAATTAGTCAGCAACCATAGTC
CCGCCCCTAACTCCGCCCATCCCGCCCCTAACTCCGCCCAGTTCCGCCCATTCTCCGCCCCATGGCTGAC
TAATTTTTTTTATTTATGCAGAGGCCGAGGCCGCCTCGGCCTCTGAGCTATTCCAGAAGTAGTGAGGAGG
CTTTTTTGGAGGCCTAGGCTTTTGCAAAAAGCTTTCTAGAGGTACCACCGGAGCTTACCATGACCGAGTA
CAAGCCCACGGTGCGCCTCGCCACCCGCGACGACGTCCCCAGGGCCGTACGCACCCTCGCCGCCGCGTTC
GCCGACTACCCCGCCACGCGCCACACCGTCGATCCGGACCGCCACATCGAGCGGGTCACCGAGCTGCAAG
AACTCTTCCTCACGCGCGTCGGGCTCGACATCGGCAAGGTGTGGGTCGCGGACGACGGCGCCGCCGTGGC
GGTCTGGACCACGCCGGAGAGCGTCGAAGCGGGGGCGGTGTTCGCCGAGATCGGCCCGCGCATGGCCGAG
TTGAGCGGTTCCCGGCTGGCCGCGCAGCAACAGATGGAAGGCCTCCTGGCGCCGCACCGGCCCAAGGAGC
CCGCGTGGTTCCTGGCCACCGTCGGCGTCTCGCCCGACCACCAGGGCAAGGGTCTGGGCAGCGCCGTCGT
GCTCCCCGGAGTGGAGGCGGCCGAGCGCGCCGGGGTGCCCGCCTTCCTGGAGACCTCCGCGCCCCGCAAC
CTCCCCTTCTACGAGCGGCTCGGCTTCACCGTCACCGCCGACGTCGAGGTGCCCGAAGGACCGCGCACCT
GGTGCATGACCCGCAAGCCCGGTGCCAGTTAACGAATTCTAGATCTTGAGACAAATGGCAGTATTCATCC
ACAATTTTAAAAGAAAAGGGGGGATTGGGGGGTACAGTGCAGGGGAAAGAATAGTAGACATAATAGCAAC
AGACATACAAACTAAAGAATTACAAAAACAAATTACAAAAATTCAAAATTTTCGGGTTTATTACAGGGAC
AGCAGAGATCCACTTTGGCGCCGGCTCGAGGCCTGCAGGTGCAAAGATGGATAAAGTTTTAAACAGAGAG
GAATCTTTGCAGCTAATGGACCTTCTAGGTCTTGAAAGGAGTGGGAATTGGCTCCGGTGCCCGTCAGTGG
GCAGAGCGCACATCGCCCACAGTCCCCGAGAAGTTGGGGGGAGGGGTCGGCAATTGAACCGGTGCCTAGA
GAAGGTGGCGCGGGGTAAACTGGGAAAGTGATGTCGTGTACTGGCTCCGCCTTTTTCCCGAGGGTGGGGG
AGAACCGTATATAAGTGCAGTAGTCGCCGTGAACGTTCTTTTTCGCAACGGGTTTGCCGCCAGAACACAG
GTAAGTGCCGTGTGTGGTTCCCGCGGGCCTGGCCTCTTTACGGGTTATGGCCCTTGCGTGCCTTGAATTA
CTTCCACCTGGCTGCAGTACGTGATTCTTGATCCCGAGCTTCGGGTTGGAAGTGGGTGGGAGAGTTCGAG
GCCTTGCGCTTAAGGAGCCCCTTCGCCTCGTGCTTGAGTTGAGGCCTGGCCTGGGCGCTGGGGCCGCCGC
GTGCGAATCTGGTGGCACCTTCGCGCCTGTCTCGCTGCTTTCGATAAGTCTCTAGCCATTTAAAATTTTT
GATGACCTGCTGCGACGCTTTTTTTCTGGCAAGATAGTCTTGTAAATGCGGGCCAAGATCTGCACACTGG
TATTTCGGTTTTTGGGGCCGCGGGCGGCGACGGGGCCCGTGCGTCCCAGCGCACATGTTCGGCGAGGCGG
GGCCTGCGAGCGCGGCCACCGAGAATCGGACGGGGGTAGTCTCAAGCTGGCCGGCCTGCTCTGGTGCCTG
GCCTCGCGCCGCCGTGTATCGCCCCGCCCTGGGCGGCAAGGCTGGCCCGGTCGGCACCAGTTGCGTGAGC
GGAAAGATGGCCGCTTCCCGGCCCTGCTGCAGGGAGCTCAAAATGGAGGACGCGGCGCTCGGGAGAGCGG
GCGGGTGAGTCACCCACACAAAGGAAAAGGGCCTTTCCGTCCTCAGCCGTCGCTTCATGTGACTCCACGG
AGTACCGGGCGCCGTCCAGGCACCTCGATTAGTTCTCGAGCTTTTGGAGTACGTCGTCTTTAGGTTGGGG
GGAGGGGTTTTATGCGATGGAGTTTCCCCACACTGAGTGGGTGGAGACTGAAGTTAGGCCAGCTTGGCAC
TTGATGTAATTCTCCTTGGAATTTGCCCTTTTTGAGTTTGGATCTTGGTTCATTCTCAAGCCTCAGACAG
TGGTTCAAAGTTTTTTTCTTCCATTTCAGGTGTCGTGAGGCTAGCACCGCCACCATGGCCCGAAGACCCC
GGCACAGCATATATAGCAGTGACGAGGATGATGAGGACTTTGAGATGTGTGACCATGACTATGATGGGCT
GCTTCCCAAGTCTGGAAAGCGTCACTTGGGGAAAACAAGGTGGACCCGGGAAGAGGATGAAAAACTGAAG
AAGCTGGTGGAACAGAATGGAACAGATGACTGGAAAGTTATTGCCAATTATCTCCCGAATCGAACAGATG
TGCAGTGCCAGCACCGATGGCAGAAAGTACTAAACCCTGAGCTCATCAAGGGTCCTTGGACCAAAGAAGA
AGATCAGAGAGTGATAGAGCTTGTACAGAAATACGGTCCGAAACGTTGGTCTGTTATTGCCAAGCACTTA
AAGGGGAGAATTGGAAAACAATGTAGGGAGAGGTGGCATAACCACTTGAATCCAGAAGTTAAGAAAACCT
CCTGGACAGAAGAGGAAGACAGAATTATTTACCAGGCACACAAGAGACTGGGGAACAGATGGGCAGAAAT
CGCAAAGCTACTGCCTGGACGAACTGATAATGCTATCAAGAACCACTGGAATTCTACAATGCGTCGGAAG
GTCGAACAGGAAGGTTATCTGCAGGAGTCTTCAAAAGCCAGCCAGCCAGCAGTGGCCACAAGCTTCCAGA
AGAACAGTCATTTGATGGGTTTTGCTCAGGCTCCGCCTACAGCTCAACTCCCTGCCACTGGCCAGCCCAC
TGTTAACAACGACTATTCCTATTACCACATTTCTGAAGCACAAAATGTCTCCAGTCATGTTCCATACCCT
GTAGCGTTACATGTAAATATAGTCAATGTCCCTCAGCCAGCTGCCGCAGCCATTCAGAGACACTATAATG
ATGAAGACCCTGAGAAGGAAAAGCGAATAAAGGAATTAGAATTGCTCCTAATGTCAACCGAGAATGAGCT
AAAAGGACAGCAGACACAGAACCACACATGCAGCTACCCCGGGTGGCACAGCACCACCATTGCCGACCAC
ACCAGACCTCATGGAGACAGTGCACCTGTTTCCTGTTTGGGAGAACACCACTCCACTCCATCTCTGCCAG
CGGATCCTGGCTCCCTACCTGAAGAAAGCGCCTCGCCAGCAAGGTGCATGATCGTCCACCAGGGCACCAT
TCTGGATAATGTTAAGAACCTCTTAGAATTTGCAGAAACACTCCAATTTATAGATTCTGATTCTTCATCA
TGGTGTGATCTCAGCAGTTTTGAATTCTTTGAAGAAGCAGATTTTTCACCTAGCCAACATCACACAGGCA
AAGCCCTACAGCTTCAGCAAAGAGAGGGCAATGGGACTAAACCTGCAGGAGAACCTAGCCCAAGGGTGAA
CAAACGTATGTTGAGTGAGAGTTCACTTGACCCACCCAAGGTCTTACCTCCTGCAAGGCACAGCACAATT
CCACTGGTCATCCTTCGAAAAAAACGGGGCCAGGCCAGCCCCTTAGCCACTGGAGACTGTAGCTCCTTCA
TATTTGCTGACGTCAGCAGTTCAACTCCCAAGCGTTCCCCTGTCAAAAGCCTACCCTTCTCTCCCTCGCA
GTTCTTAAACACTTCCAGTAACCATGAAAACTCAGACTTGGAAATGCCTTCTTTAACTTCCACCCCCCTC
ATTGGTCACAAATTGACTGTTACAACACCATTTCATAGAGACCAGACTGTGAAAACTCAAAAGGAAAATA
CTGTTTTTAGAACCCCAGCTATCAAAAGGTCAATCTTAGAAAGCTCTCCAAGAACTCCTACACCATTCAA
ACATGCACTTGCAGCTCAAGAAATTAAATACGGTCCCCTGAAGATGCTACCTCAGACACCCTCTCATCTA
GTAGAAGATCTGCAGGATGTGATCAAACAGGAATCTGATGAATCTGGAATTGTTGCTGAGTTTCAAGAAA
ATGGACCACCCTTACTGAAGAAAATCAAACAAGAGGTGGAATCTCCAACTGATAAATCAGGAAACTTCTT
CTGCTCACACCACTGGGAAGGGGACAGTCTGAATACCCAACTGTTCACGCAGACCTCGCCTGTGGCAGAT
GCACCGAATATTCTTACAAGCTCCGTTTTAATGGCACCAGCATCAGAAGATGAAGACAATGTTCTCAAAG
CATTTACAGTACCTAAAAACAGGTCCCTGGCGAGCCCCTTGCAGCCTTGTAGCAGTACCTGGGAACCTGC
ATCCTGTGGAAAGATGGAGGAGCAGATGACATCTTCCAGTCAAGCTCGTAAATACGTGAATGCATTCTCA
GCCCGGACGCTGGTCATGTAGTAATGAACTAGTCCGTAACTTGAAAGTATTTCGATTTCTTGGCTTTATA
TATCTTGTGGAAAGGACGAGAATGACCTGTGTTGTGGTCGTGGACGCGTTAAGTCGACAATCAACCTCTG
GATTACAAAATTTGTGAAAGATTGACTGGTATTCTTAACTATGTTGCTCCTTTTACGCTATGTGGATACG
CTGCTTTAATGCCTTTGTATCATGCTATTGCTTCCCGTATGGCTTTCATTTTCTCCTCCTTGTATAAATC
CTGGTTGCTGTCTCTTTATGAGGAGTTGTGGCCCGTTGTCAGGCAACGTGGCGTGGTGTGCACTGTGTTT
GCTGACGCAACCCCCACTGGTTGGGGCATTGCCACCACCTGTCAGCTCCTTTCCGGGACTTTCGCTTTCC
CCCTCCCTATTGCCACGGCGGAACTCATCGCCGCCTGCCTTGCCCGCTGCTGGACAGGGGCTCGGCTGTT
GGGCACTGACAATTCCGTGGTGTTGTCGGGGAAATCATCGTCCTTTCCTTGGCTGCTCGCCTGTGTTGCC
ACCTGGATTCTGCGCGGGACGTCCTTCTGCTACGTCCCTTCGGCCCTCAATCCAGCGGACCTTCCTTCCC
GCGGCCTGCTGCCGGCTCTGCGGCCTCTTCCGCGTCTTCGCCTTCGCCCTCAGACGAGTCGGATCTCCCT
TTGGGCCGCCTCCCCGCGTCGACTTTAAGACCAATGACTTACAAGGCAGCTGTAGATCTTAGCCACTTTT
TAAAAGAAAAGGGGGGACTGGAAGGGCTAATTCACTCCCAACGAAGACAAGATCTGCTTTTTGCTTGTAC
TGGGTCTCTCTGGTTAGACCAGATCTGAGCCTGGGAGCTCTCTGGCTAACTAGGGAACCCACTGCTTAAG
CCTCAATAAAGCTTGCCTTGAGTGCTTCAAGTAGTGTGTGCCCGTCTGTTGTGTGACTCTGGTAACTAGA
GATCCCTCAGACCCTTTTAGTCAGTGTGGAAAATCTCTAGCAGTACGTATAGTAGTTCATGTCATCTTAT
TATTCAGTATTTATAACTTGCAAAGAAATGAATATCAGAGAGTGAGAGGAACTTGTTTATTGCAGCTTAT
AATGGTTACAAATAAAGCAATAGCATCACAAATTTCACAAATAAAGCATTTTTTTCACTGCATTCTAGTT
GTGGTTTGTCCAAACTCATCAATGTATCTTATCATGTCTGGCTCTAGCTATCCCGCCCCTAACTCCGCCC
ATCCCGCCCCTAACTCCGCCCAGTTCCGCCCATTCTCCGCCCCATGGCTGACTAATTTTTTTTATTTATG
CAGAGGCCGAGGCCGCCTCGGCCTCTGAGCTATTCCAGAAGTAGTGAGGAGGCTTTTTTGGAGGCCTAGG
GACGTACCCAATTCGCCCTATAGTGAGTCGTATTACGCGCGCTCACTGGCCGTCGTTTTACAACGTCGTG
ACTGGGAAAACCCTGGCGTTACCCAACTTAATCGCCTTGCAGCACATCCCCCTTTCGCCAGCTGGCGTAA
TAGCGAAGAGGCCCGCACCGATCGCCCTTCCCAACAGTTGCGCAGCCTGAATGGCGAATGGG
[124 nt withheld, positions 7973-8096]
C
[91 nt withheld, positions 8098-8188]
A
[49 nt withheld, positions 8190-8238]
CCTTTGACGTTGGAGTCCACGTTCTTT
[37 nt withheld, positions 8266-8302]
ACCCTATCTCGGTCTATTCTTTTGATTTATAAGGGATTTTGCCGATTTCGGCCTATTGGTTAAAAAATGA
GCTGATTTAACAAAAATTTAACGCGAATTTTAACAAAATATTAACGCTTACAATTTAGGTGGCACTTTTC
GGGGAAATGTGCGCGGAACCCCTATTTGTTTATTTTTCTAAATACATTCAAATATGTATCCGCTCATGAG
ACAATAACCCTGATAAATGCTTCAATAATATTGAAAAAGGAAGAGTATGAGTATTCAACATTTCCGTGTC
GCCCTTATTCCCTTTTTTGCGGCATTTTGCCTTCCTGTTTTTGCTCACCCAGAAACGCTGGTGAAAGTAA
AAGATGCTGAAGATCAGTTGGGTGCACGAGTGGGTTACATCGAACTGGATCTCAACAGCGGTAAGATCCT
TGAGAGTTTTCGCCCCGAAGAACGTTTTCCAATGATGAGCACTTTTAAAGTTCTGCTATGTGGCGCGGTA
TTATCCCGTATTGACGCCGGGCAAGAGCAACTCGGTCGCCGCATACACTATTCTCAGAATGACTTGGTTG
AGTACTCACCAGTCACAGAAAAGCATCTTACGGATGGCATGACAGTAAGAGAATTATGCAGTGCTGCCAT
AACCATGAGTGATAACACTGCGGCCAACTTACTTCTGACAACGATCGGAGGACCGAAGGAGCTAACCGCT
TTTTTGCACAACATGGGGGATCATGTAACTCGCCTTGATCGTTGGGAACCGGAGCTGAATGAAGCCATAC
CAAACGACGAGCGTGACACCACGATGCCTGTAGCAATGGCAACAACGTTGCGCAAACTATTAACTGGCGA
ACTACTTACTCTAGCTTCCCGGCAACAATTAATAGACTGGATGGAGGCGGATAAAGTTGCAGGACCACTT
CTGCGCTCGGCCCTTCCGGCTGGCTGGTTTATTGCTGATAAATCTGGAGCCGGTGAGCGTGGGTCTCGCG
GTATCATTGCAGCACTGGGGCCAGATGGTAAGCCCTCCCGTATCGTAGTTATCTACACGACGGGGAGTCA
GGCAACTATGGATGAACGAAATAGACAGATCGCTGAGATAGGTGCCTCACTGATTAAGCATTGGTAACTG
TCAGACCAAGTTTACTCATATATACTTTAGATTGATTTAAAACTTCATTTTTAATTTAAAAGGATCTAGG
TGAAGATCCTTTTTGATAATCTCATGACCAAAATCCCTTAACGTGAGTTTTCGTTCCACTGAGCGTCAGA
CCCCGTAGAAAAGATCAAAGGATCTTCTTGAGATCCTTTTTTTCTGCGCGTAATCTGCTGCTTGCAAACA
AAAAAACCACCGCTACCAGCGGTGGTTTGTTTGCCGGATCAAGAGCTACCAACTCTTTTTCCGAAGGTAA
CTGGCTTCAGCAGAGCGCAGATACCAAATACTGTTCTTCTAGTGTAGCCGTAGTTAGGCCACCACTTCAA
GAACTCTGTAGCACCGCCTACATACCTCGCTCTGCTAATCCTGTTACCAGTGGCTGCTGCCAGTGGCGAT
AAGTCGTGTCTTACCGGGTTGGACTCAAGACGATAGTTACCGGATAAGGCGCAGCGGTCGGGCTGAACGG
GGGGTTCGTGCACACAGCCCAGCTTGGAGCGAACGACCTACACCGAACTGAGATACCTACAGCGTGAGCT
ATGAGAAAGCGCCACGCTTCCCGAAGGGAGAAAGGCGGACAGGTATCCGGTAAGCGGCAGGGTCGGAACA
GGAGAGCGCACGAGGGAGCTTCCAGGGGGAAACGCCTGGTATCTTTATAGTCCTGTCGGGTTTCGCCACC
TCTGACTTGAGCGTCGATTTTTGTGATGCTCGTCAGGGGGGCGGAGCCTATGGAAAAACGCCAGCAACGC
GGCCTTTTTACGGTTCCTGGCCTTTTGCTGGCCTTTTGCTCACATGTTCTTTCCTGCGTTATCCCCTGAT
TCTGTGGATAACCGTATTACCGCCTTTGAGTGAGCTGATACCGCTCGCCGCAGCCGAACGACCGAGCGCA
GCGAGTCAGTGAGCGAGGAAGCGGAAGAGCGCCCAATACGCAAACCGCCTCTCCCCGCGCGTTGGCCGAT
TCATTAATGCAGCTGGCACGACAGGTTTCCCGACTGGAAAGCGGGCAGTGAGCGCAACGCAATTAATGTG
AGTTAGCTCACTCATTAGGCACCCCAGGCTTTACACTTTATGCTTCCGGCTCGTATGTTGTGTGGAATTG
TGAGCGGATAACAATTTCACACAGGAAACAGCTATGACCATGATTACGCCAAGCGCGCAATTAACCCTCA
CTAAAGGGAACAAAAGCTGGAGCTGCAAGC
Features (pLannotate 1.2.2; 31 found; start..end, strand, type, name):
      5..231     +  promoter       RSV promoter: Rous sarcoma virus enhancer/promoter
    232..412     +  LTR            5' LTR (truncated): truncated 5' long terminal repeat (LTR) from HIV-1
    459..584     +  misc_feature   HIV-1 Ψ: packaging signal of human immunodeficiency virus type 1
    568..931     +  CDS            HIV-1 gag (fragment): gag protein from human immunodeficiency virus 1; gag
   1077..1310    +  misc_feature   RRE: The Rev response element (RRE) of HIV-1 allows for Rev-dependent mRNA export from the nucleus to the cytoplasm.
   1687..1713    +  CDS            Rev (fragment): human immunodeficiency virus 1 (HIV-1) Rev protein; rev; enhances nuclear export of unspliced and incompletely spliced viral mRNAs
   1720..1743    +  promoter       SV40 promoter (fragment): SV40 early promoter
   1744..1815    +  promoter       SV40 promoter (fragment): SV40 enhancer and early promoter
   1839..1974    +  rep_origin     SV40 ori: SV40 origin of replication
   2020..2616    +  CDS            PuroR (fragment): puromycin N-acetyltransferase; pac from Streptomyces; confers resistance to puromycin
   2665..2782    +  misc_feature   cPPT/CTS: central polypurine tract and central termination sequence of HIV-1
   2847..2913    +  CDS            small t antigen (fragment): SV40 (simian virus 40) small t antigen
   2920..4098    +  promoter       EF-1α promoter: strong constitutive promoter for human elongation factor EF-1α
   4115..6388    +  CDS            MYB: MYB_HUMAN - Experimental evidence at protein level: Swiss-Prot protein existence level 1. Transcriptional activator; DNA-binding protein that specifically recognize the sequence 5'-YAAC[GT]G-3'. Plays an important role in the control of proliferation and differentiation of hematopoietic progenitor cells. From Homo sapiens (Human).
   6404..6457    +  promoter       U6 promoter (fragment): RNA polymerase III promoter for human U6 snRNA
   6499..7087    +  misc_feature   WPRE: woodchuck hepatitis virus posttranscriptional regulatory element
   7138..7157    +  misc_feature   cPPT/CTS (fragment): central polypurine tract and central termination sequence of HIV-1
   7159..7392    +  LTR            3' LTR (ΔU3): self-inactivating 3' long terminal repeat (LTR) from HIV-1
   7470..7591    +  polyA_signal   SV40 poly(A) signal: SV40 polyadenylation signal
   7631..7766    +  rep_origin     SV40 ori: SV40 origin of replication
   7787..7805    -  promoter       T7 promoter: promoter for bacteriophage T7 RNA polymerase
   7813..7968    +  CDS            lacZα (fragment): LacZα fragment of β-galactosidase; lacZ fragment
   7973..8401    +  rep_origin     f1 ori (sequence partly withheld): f1 bacteriophage origin of replication; arrow indicates direction of (+) strand synthesis
   8454..8558    +  promoter       AmpR promoter: bla
   8559..9419    +  CDS            AmpR: β-lactamase; bla; confers resistance to ampicillin, carbenicillin, and related antibiotics
   9590..10178   +  rep_origin     ori: high-copy-number ColE1/pMB1/pBR322/pUC origin of replication
  10361..10453   +  CDS            lacI (fragment): lac repressor; lacI; The lac repressor binds to the lac operator to inhibit transcription in E. coli. This inhibition can be relieved by adding lactose or isopropyl-β-D-thiogalactopyranoside (IPTG).
  10466..10487   +  protein_bind   CAP binding site: CAP binding activates transcription in the presence of cAMP. E. coli catabolite activator protein
  10502..10532   +  promoter       lac promoter: promoter for the E. coli lac operon
  10540..10556   +  protein_bind   lac operator: The lac repressor binds to the lac operator to inhibit transcription in E. coli. This inhibition can be relieved by adding lactose or isopropyl-β-D-thiogalactopyranoside (IPTG). lac repressor encoded by lacI
  10601..10619   +  promoter       T3 promoter: promoter for bacteriophage T3 RNA polymerase
