[The description below was written by a language model from this plasmid's Addgene catalogue record and pLannotate feature annotations shown in this document.]
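Description:
TFORF2073 is a third-generation-style, self-inactivating lentiviral expression plasmid built on the pLX_TRC317 backbone and carrying the human transcription factor MYB as its open reading frame. It belongs to a barcoded transcription factor ORF collection in which each clone has a unique 24-bp barcode, so that the overexpressed factor can be identified by sequencing in pooled screens. The annotated sequence does not label the barcode as a feature. In bacteria the plasmid replicates from a high-copy ColE1/pUC-type origin and is selected with ampicillin through the bla gene. An f1 origin and remnants of a lac/lacZα cloning region with T3 and T7 promoters are also present in the backbone. The depositor notes that the plasmid can recombine during propagation, as is common for LTR-containing vectors.

The viral genome is transcribed from an RSV promoter fused to a truncated HIV-1 5' LTR, followed by the Ψ packaging signal with a partial gag sequence, the Rev response element for nuclear export of the full-length RNA, and a cPPT/CTS element that aids nuclear import in transduced cells. It ends in a ΔU3 3' LTR, which inactivates LTR promoter activity after integration, and a downstream SV40 polyadenylation signal. Two expression units lie between the LTRs. An SV40 early promoter drives puromycin N-acetyltransferase for selection of transduced mammalian cells, and the strong constitutive EF-1α promoter drives the MYB coding sequence. A WPRE downstream of the ORF enhances transcript stability and expression. The insert was synthesized and corresponds to a specific MYB isoform. The construct is intended for lentiviral MYB overexpression, for example in directed-differentiation or other pooled gain-of-function screens.
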