Addgene plasmid #141906: TFORF2073
Purpose: Lentiviral vector for overexpressing transcription factor ORFs with unique 24-bp barcodes. Barcodes facilitate identification of transcription factors in pooled screens.
Depositing lab: Feng Zhang. Depositing organization: Broad Institute. Publication: A transcription factor atlas of directed differentiation. Joung J, Ma S, Tay T, Geiger-Schuller KR, Kirchgatterer PC, Verdine VK, Guo B, Arias-Garcia MA, Allen WE, Singh A, Kuksenko O, Abudayyeh OO, Gootenberg JS, Fu Z, Macrae RK, Buenrostro JD, Regev A, Zhang F. Cell. 2023 Jan 5;186(1):209-229.e26. doi: 10.1016/j.cell.2022.11.026. PubMed 36608654.
Backbone
  Vector backbone: pLX_TRC317
  Backbone manufacturer: Broad Institute Genetic Perturbation Platform
  Backbone size w/o insert (bp): 8264
  Vector type: Mammalian Expression, Lentiviral
  Selectable markers: Puromycin
Growth in bacteria
  Bacterial resistance: Ampicillin, 100 μg/mL
  Growth temperature: 37°C
  Growth strain: NEB Stable
  Copy number: High Copy
Gene/Insert
  Gene/Insert name: MYB
  Species: H. sapiens (human)
  Insert size (bp): 2378
  Entrez Gene: MYB (a.k.a. Cmyb, c-myb, c-myb_CDS, efg)
  Promoter: EF1a
  Cloning method: Unknown
  Sequencing primers: 5′ GGGTGGAGACTGAAGTTAGGCCAG; 3′ CACATAGCGTAAAAGGAGCAACATAG
Terms and licenses: Academic/Nonprofit Terms; Industry Terms: Not Available to Industry
Depositor comments: NM_001161656,ENST00000528774 . The transcription factor ORF portion of this plasmid was synthesized by Genewiz. Please test multiple small colonies in case of plasmid recombination. To make this collection available in a timely manner, a portion of this collection was not fully sequenced by Addgene. If an Addgene verified full plasmid sequence is not available, please contact us prior to placing an order to request the full sequence.
How to cite: TFORF2073 was a gift from Feng Zhang (Addgene plasmid # 141906 ; http://n2t.net/addgene:141906 ; RRID:Addgene_141906)
