>Addgene plasmid #141906 | TFORF2073 | depositor partial sequence | sequence record 277855 | Insert
ACCGCCACCATGGCCCGAAGACCCCGGCACAGCATATATAGCAGTGACGAGGATGATGAGGACTTTGAGA
TGTGTGACCATGACTATGATGGGCTGCTTCCCAAGTCTGGAAAGCGTCACTTGGGGAAAACAAGGTGGAC
CCGGGAAGAGGATGAAAAACTGAAGAAGCTGGTGGAACAGAATGGAACAGATGACTGGAAAGTTATTGCC
AATTATCTCCCGAATCGAACAGATGTGCAGTGCCAGCACCGATGGCAGAAAGTACTAAACCCTGAGCTCA
TCAAGGGTCCTTGGACCAAAGAAGAAGATCAGAGAGTGATAGAGCTTGTACAGAAATACGGTCCGAAACG
TTGGTCTGTTATTGCCAAGCACTTAAAGGGGAGAATTGGAAAACAATGTAGGGAGAGGTGGCATAACCAC
TTGAATCCAGAAGTTAAGAAAACCTCCTGGACAGAAGAGGAAGACAGAATTATTTACCAGGCACACAAGA
GACTGGGGAACAGATGGGCAGAAATCGCAAAGCTACTGCCTGGACGAACTGATAATGCTATCAAGAACCA
CTGGAATTCTACAATGCGTCGGAAGGTCGAACAGGAAGGTTATCTGCAGGAGTCTTCAAAAGCCAGCCAG
CCAGCAGTGGCCACAAGCTTCCAGAAGAACAGTCATTTGATGGGTTTTGCTCAGGCTCCGCCTACAGCTC
AACTCCCTGCCACTGGCCAGCCCACTGTTAACAACGACTATTCCTATTACCACATTTCTGAAGCACAAAA
TGTCTCCAGTCATGTTCCATACCCTGTAGCGTTACATGTAAATATAGTCAATGTCCCTCAGCCAGCTGCC
GCAGCCATTCAGAGACACTATAATGATGAAGACCCTGAGAAGGAAAAGCGAATAAAGGAATTAGAATTGC
TCCTAATGTCAACCGAGAATGAGCTAAAAGGACAGCAGACACAGAACCACACATGCAGCTACCCCGGGTG
GCACAGCACCACCATTGCCGACCACACCAGACCTCATGGAGACAGTGCACCTGTTTCCTGTTTGGGAGAA
CACCACTCCACTCCATCTCTGCCAGCGGATCCTGGCTCCCTACCTGAAGAAAGCGCCTCGCCAGCAAGGT
GCATGATCGTCCACCAGGGCACCATTCTGGATAATGTTAAGAACCTCTTAGAATTTGCAGAAACACTCCA
ATTTATAGATTCTGATTCTTCATCATGGTGTGATCTCAGCAGTTTTGAATTCTTTGAAGAAGCAGATTTT
TCACCTAGCCAACATCACACAGGCAAAGCCCTACAGCTTCAGCAAAGAGAGGGCAATGGGACTAAACCTG
CAGGAGAACCTAGCCCAAGGGTGAACAAACGTATGTTGAGTGAGAGTTCACTTGACCCACCCAAGGTCTT
ACCTCCTGCAAGGCACAGCACAATTCCACTGGTCATCCTTCGAAAAAAACGGGGCCAGGCCAGCCCCTTA
GCCACTGGAGACTGTAGCTCCTTCATATTTGCTGACGTCAGCAGTTCAACTCCCAAGCGTTCCCCTGTCA
AAAGCCTACCCTTCTCTCCCTCGCAGTTCTTAAACACTTCCAGTAACCATGAAAACTCAGACTTGGAAAT
GCCTTCTTTAACTTCCACCCCCCTCATTGGTCACAAATTGACTGTTACAACACCATTTCATAGAGACCAG
ACTGTGAAAACTCAAAAGGAAAATACTGTTTTTAGAACCCCAGCTATCAAAAGGTCAATCTTAGAAAGCT
CTCCAAGAACTCCTACACCATTCAAACATGCACTTGCAGCTCAAGAAATTAAATACGGTCCCCTGAAGAT
GCTACCTCAGACACCCTCTCATCTAGTAGAAGATCTGCAGGATGTGATCAAACAGGAATCTGATGAATCT
GGAATTGTTGCTGAGTTTCAAGAAAATGGACCACCCTTACTGAAGAAAATCAAACAAGAGGTGGAATCTC
CAACTGATAAATCAGGAAACTTCTTCTGCTCACACCACTGGGAAGGGGACAGTCTGAATACCCAACTGTT
CACGCAGACCTCGCCTGTGGCAGATGCACCGAATATTCTTACAAGCTCCGTTTTAATGGCACCAGCATCA
GAAGATGAAGACAATGTTCTCAAAGCATTTACAGTACCTAAAAACAGGTCCCTGGCGAGCCCCTTGCAGC
CTTGTAGCAGTACCTGGGAACCTGCATCCTGTGGAAAGATGGAGGAGCAGATGACATCTTCCAGTCAAGC
TCGTAAATACGTGAATGCATTCTCAGCCCGGACGCTGGTCATGTAGTAATGAACTAGTCCGTAACTTGAA
AGTATTTCGATTTCTTGGCTTTATATATCTTGTGGAAAGGACGAGAATGACCTGTGTTGTGGTCGTGG
