>Addgene plasmid #141906 | TFORF2073 | depositor partial sequence | sequence record 277856 | Barcode
GAATGACCTGTGTTGTGGTCGTGG
